>Addgene plasmid #152710 | pGBW-m4133423 | depositor full sequence | sequence record 295722 | Full Sequence
CACCATGTACACTCGCTATGTCGATAACAACTTCTGTGGCCCTGATGGCTACCCTCTTGAGTGCATTAAA
GACCTTCTAGCACGTGCTGGTAAAGCTTCATGCACTTTGTCCGAACAACTGGACTTTATTGACACTAAGA
GGGGTGTATACTGCTGCCGTGAACATGAGCATGAAATTGCTTGGTACACGGAACGTTCTGAAAAGAGCTA
TGAATTGCAGACACCTTTTGAAATTAAATTGGCAAAGAAATTTGACACCTTCAATGGGGAATGTCCAAAT
TTTGTATTTCCCTTAAATTCCATAATCAAGACTATTCAACCAAGGGTTGAAAAGAAAAAGCTTGATGGCT
TTATGGGTAGAATTCGATCTGTCTATCCAGTTGCGTCACCAAATGAATGCAACCAAATGTGCCTTTCAAC
TCTCATGAAGTGTGATCATTGTGGTGAAACTTCATGGCAGACGGGCGATTTTGTTAAAGCCACTTGCGAA
TTTTGTGGCACTGAGAATTTGACTAAAGAAGGTGCCACTACTTGTGGTTACTTACCCCAAAATGCTGTTG
TTAAAATTTATTGTCCAGCATGTCACAATTCAGAAGTAGGACCTGAGCATAGTCTTGCCGAATACCATAA
TGAATCTGGCTTGAAAACCATTCTTCGTAAGGGTGGTCGCACTATTGCCTTTGGAGGCTGTGTGTTCTCT
TATGTTGGTTGCCATAACAAGTGTGCCTATTGGGTTCCACGTGCTAGCGCTAACATAGGTTGTAACCATA
CAGGTGTTGTTGGAGAAGGTTCCGAAGGTCTTAATGACAACCTTCTTGAAATACTCCAAAAAGAGAAAGT
CAACATCAATATTGTTGGTGACTTTAAACTTAATGAAGAGATCGCCATTATTTTGGCATCTTTTTCTGCT
TCCACAAGTGCTTTTGTGGAAACTGTGAAAGGTTTGGATTATAAAGCATTCAAACAAATTGTTGAATCCT
GTGGTAATTTTAAAGTTACAAAAGGAAAAGCTAAAAAAGGTGCCTGGAATATTGGTGAACAGAAATCAAT
ACTGAGTCCTCTTTATGCATTTGCATCAGAGGCTGCTCGTGTTGTACGATCAATTTTCTCCCGCACTCTT
GAAACTGCTCAAAATTCTGTGCGTGTTTTACAGAAGGCCGCTATAACAATACTAGATGGAATTTCACAGT
ATTCACTGAGACTCATTGATGCTATGATGTTCACATCTGATTTGGCTACTAACAATCTAGTTGTAATGGC
CTACATTACAGGTGGTGTTGTTCAGTTGACTTCGCAGTGGCTAACTAACATCTTTGGCACTGTTTATGAA
AAACTCAAACCCGTCCTTGATTGGCTTGAAGAGAAGTTTAAGGAAGGTGTAGAGTTTCTTAGAGACGGTT
GGGAAATTGTTAAATTTATCTCAACCTGTGCTTGTGAAATTGTCGGTGGACAAATTGTCACCTGTGCAAA
GGAAATTAAGGAGAGTGTTCAGACATTCTTTAAGCTTGTAAATAAATTTTTGGCTTTGTGTGCTGACTCT
ATCATTATTGGTGGAGCTAAACTTAAAGCCTTGAATTTAGGTGAAACATTTGTCACGCACTCAAAGGGAT
TGTACAGAAAGTGTGTTAAATCCAGAGAAGAAACTGGCCTACTCATGCCTCTAAAAGCCCCAAAAGAAAT
TATCTTCTTAGAGGGAGAAACACTTCCCACAGAAGTGTTAACAGAGGAAGTTGTCTTGAAAACTGGTGAT
TTACAACCATTAGAACAACCTACTAGTGAAGCTGTTGAAGCTCCATTGGTTGGTACACCAGTTTGTATTA
ACGGGCTTATGTTGCTCGAAATCAAAGACACAGAAAAGTACTGTGCCCTTGCACCTAATATGATGGTAAC
AAACAATACCTTCACACTCAAAGGCGAAAACCTTTACTTTCAGTCGCACCATCACCATCACCATTAAGGA
TCCGCAGGCCTCTGCTAGCTTGACTGACTGAGATACAGCGTACCTTCAGCTCACAGACATGATAAGATAC
ATTGATGAGTTTGGACAAACCACAACTAGAATGCAGTGAAAAAAATGCTTTATTTGTGAAATTTGTGATG
CTATTGCTTTATTTGTAACCATTATAAGCTGCAATAAACAAGTTAACAACAACAATTGCATTCATTTTAT
GTTTCAGGTTCAGGGGGAGGTGTGGGAGGTTTTTTAAAGCAAGTAAAACCTCTACAAATGTGGTATTGGC
CCATCTCTATCGGTATCGTAGCATAACCCCTTGGGGCCTCTAAACGGGTCTTGAGGGGTTTTTTGTGCCC
CTCGGGCCGGATTGCTATCTACCGGCATTGGCGCAGAAAAAAATGCCTGATGCGACGCTGCGCGTCTTAT
ACTCCCACATATGCCAGATTCAGCAACGGATACGGCTTCCCCAACTTGCCCACTTCCATACGTGTCCTCC
TTACCAGAAATTTATCCTTAAGGTCGTCAGCTATCCTGCAGGCGATCTCTCGATTTCGATCAAGACATTC
CTTTAATGGTCTTTTCTGGACACCACTAGGGGTCAGAAGTAGTTCATCAAACTTTCTTCCCTCCCTAATC
TCATTGGTTACCTTGGGCTATCGAAACTTAATTAACCAGTCAAGTCAGCTACTTGGCGAGATCGACTTGT
CTGGGTTTCGACTACGCTCAGAATTGCGTCAGTCAAGTTCGATCTGGTCCTTGCTATTGCACCCGTTCTC
CGATTACGAGTTTCATTTAAATCATGTGAGCAAAAGGCCAGCAAAAGGCCAGGAACCGTAAAAAGGCCGC
GTTGCTGGCGTTTTTCCATAGGCTCCGCCCCCCTGACGAGCATCACAAAAATCGACGCTCAAGTCAGAGG
TGGCGAAACCCGACAGGACTATAAAGATACCAGGCGTTTCCCCCTGGAAGCTCCCTCGTGCGCTCTCCTG
TTCCGACCCTGCCGCTTACCGGATACCTGTCCGCCTTTCTCCCTTCGGGAAGCGTGGCGCTTTCTCATAG
CTCACGCTGTAGGTATCTCAGTTCGGTGTAGGTCGTTCGCTCCAAGCTGGGCTGTGTGCACGAACCCCCC
GTTCAGCCCGACCGCTGCGCCTTATCCGGTAACTATCGTCTTGAGTCCAACCCGGTAAGACACGACTTAT
CGCCACTGGCAGCAGCCACTGGTAACAGGATTAGCAGAGCGAGGTATGTAGGCGGTGCTACAGAGTTCTT
GAAGTGGTGGCCTAACTACGGCTACACTAGAAGAACAGTATTTGGTATCTGCGCTCTGCTGAAGCCAGTT
ACCTTCGGAAAAAGAGTTGGTAGCTCTTGATCCGGCAAACAAACCACCGCTGGTAGCGGTGGTTTTTTTG
TTTGCAAGCAGCAGATTACGCGCAGAAAAAAAGGATCTCAAGAAGATCCTTTGATCTTTTCTACGGGGTC
TGACGCTCAGTGGAACGAAAACTCACGTTAAGGGATTTTGGTCATGAGATTATCAAAAAGGATCTTCACC
TAGATCCTTTTAAATTAAAAATGAAGTTTTAAATCAATCTAAAGTATATATGAGTAAACTTGGTCTGACA
GTTACCAATGCTTAATCAGTGAGGCACCTATCTCAGCGATCTGTCTATTTCGTTCATCCATAGTTGCATT
TAAATTTCCGAACTCTCCAAGGCCCTCGTCGGAAAATCTTCAAACCTTTCGTCCGATCCATCTTGCAGGC
TACCTCTCGAACGAACTATCGCAAGTCTCTTGGCCGGCCTTGCGCCTTGGCTATTGCTTGGCAGCGCCTA
TCGCCAGGTATTACTCCAATCCCGAATATCCGAGATCGGGATCACCCGAGAGAAGTTCAACCTACATCCT
CAATCCCGATCTATCCGAGATCCGAGGAATATCGAAATCGGGGCGCGCCTGGCCTCCGCGCCGGGTTTTG
GCGCCTCCCGCGGGCGCCCCCCTCGTCACGGCGAGCGCTGCCACGTCAGACGAAGGGCGCAGGAGCGTCC
TGATCCTTCCGCCCGGACGCTCAGGACAGCGGCCCGCTGCTCATAAGACTCGGCCTTAGAACCCCAGTAT
CAGCAGAAGGACATTTTAGGACGGGACTTGGGTGACTCTAGGGCACTGGTTTTCTTTCCAGAGAGCGGAA
CAGGCGAGGAAAAGTAGTCCCTTCTCGGCGATTCTGCGGAGGGATCTCCGTGGGGCGGTGAACGCCGATG
ATTATATAAGGACGCGCCGGGTGTGGCACAGCTAGTTCCGTCGCAGCCGGGATTTGGGTCGCGGTTCTTG
TTTGTGGATCGCTGTGATCGTCACTTGGTGAGTAGCGGGCTGCTGGGCTGGCCGGGGCTTTCGTGGCCGC
CGGGCCGCTCGGTGGGACGGAAGCGTGTGGAGAGACCGCCAAGGGCTGTAGTCTGGGTCCGCGAGCAAGG
TTGCCCTGAACTGGGGGTTGGGGGGAGCGCAGCAAAATGGCGGCTGTTCCCGAGTCTTGAATGGAAGACG
CTTGTGAGGCGGGCTGTGAGGTCGTTGAAACAAGGTGGGGGGCATGGTGGGCGGCAAGAACCCAAGGTCT
TGAGCCCTTCGCTAATGCGGGAAAGCTCTTATTCGGGTGAGATGGGCTGGGCACCATCTGGGGACCCTGA
CGTGAAGTTTGTCACTGACTGGAGAACTCGGTTTGTCGTCTGTTGCGGGGGCGGCAGTTATGGCGGTGCC
GTTGGGCAGTGCACCCGTACCTTTGGGAGCGCGCGCCCTCGTCGTGTCGTGACGTCACCCGTTCTGTTGG
CTTATAATGCAGGGTGGGGCCACCTGCCGGTAGGTGTGCGGTAGGCTTTTCTCCGTCGCAGGACGCAGGG
TTCGGGCCTAGGGTAGGCTCTCCTGAATCGACAGGCGCCGGACCTCTGGTGAGGGGAGGGATAAGTGAGG
CGTCAGTTTCTTTGGTCGGTTTTATGTACCTATCTTCTTAAGTAGCTGAAGCTCCGGTTTTGAACTATGC
GCTCGGGGTTGGCGAGTGTGTTTTGTGAAGTTTTTTAGGCACCTTTTGAAATGTAATCATTTGGGTCAAT
ATGTAATTTTCAGTGTTAGACTTGTAAATTGTCCGCTAAATTCTGGCCGTTTTTGGCTTTTTTGTTAGAC
AACATGGGTAAAAAGCCTGAACTCACCGCGACGTCTGTCGAGAAGTTTCTGATCGAAAAGTTCGACAGCG
TCTCCGACCTGATGCAGCTCTCGGAGGGCGAAGAATCTCGTGCTTTCAGCTTCGATGTAGGAGGGCGTGG
ATATGTCCTGCGGGTAAATAGCTGCGCCGATGGTTTCTACAAAGATCGTTATGTTTATCGGCACTTTGCA
TCCGCCGCGCTCCCGATTCCGGAAGTGCTTGACATTGGGGAGTTCAGCGAGAGCCTGACCTATTGCATCT
CCCGCCGTGCACAGGGTGTCACGTTGCAAGACCTGCCTGAAACCGAACTGCCCGCTGTTCTGCAGCCGGT
CGCGGAGGCAATGGATGCCATCGCTGCCGCCGATCTTAGCCAGACGAGCGGGTTCGGCCCATTCGGACCG
CAAGGAATCGGTCAATACACTACATGGCGTGATTTCATATGCGCGATTGCTGATCCCCATGTGTATCACT
GGCAAACTGTGATGGACGACACCGTCAGTGCGTCCGTCGCGCAGGCTCTCGATGAGCTGATGCTTTGGGC
CGAGGACTGCCCCGAAGTCCGGCACCTCGTGCACGCGGATTTCGGCTCCAACAATGTCCTGACGGACAAT
GGCCGCATAACAGCGGTCATTGACTGGAGCGAGGCGATGTTCGGGGATTCCCAATACGAGGTCGCCAACA
TCTTCTTCTGGAGGCCGTGGTTGGCTTGTATGGAGCAGCAGACGCGCTACTTCGAGCGGAGGCATCCGGA
GCTTGCAGGATCGCCCCGGCTCCGGGCGTATATGCTCCGCATTGGTCTTGACCAACTCTATCAGAGCTTG
GTTGACGGCAATTTCGATGATGCAGCTTGGGCGCAGGGTCGATGCGACGCAATCGTCCGATCCGGAGCCG
GGACTGTCGGGCGTACACAAATCGCCCGCAGAAGCGCCGCCGTCTGGACCGATGGCTGTGTAGAAGTACT
CGCCGATAGTGGAAACCGACGCCCCAGCACTCGTCCGAGGGCAAAGGAATAAGCTAGTATGTAAGCCTAG
TCTTAGATAATAAAATCGCTATCCATCGAAGATGGATGTGTGTTGGTTTTTTGTGTGTGTAACGCTAGGC
GCGCCTGGTGTACCGAGAACGATCCTCTCAGTGCGAGTCTCGACGATCCATATCGTTGCTTGGCAGTCAG
CCAGTCGGAATCCAGCTTGGGACCCAGGAAGTCCAATCGTCAGATATTGTACTCAAGCCTGGTCACGGCA
GCGTACCGATCTGTTTAAACCTAGATATTGATAGTCTGATCGGTCAACGTATAATCGAGTCCTAGCTTTT
GCAAACATCTATCAAGAGACAGGATCAGCAGGAGGCTTTCGCATGAGTATTCAACATTTCCGTGTCGCCC
TTATTCCCTTTTTTGCGGCATTTTGCCTTCCTGTTTTTGCTCACCCAGAAACGCTGGTGAAAGTAAAAGA
TGCTGAAGATCAGTTGGGTGCGCGAGTGGGTTACATCGAACTGGATCTCAACAGCGGTAAGATCCTTGAG
AGTTTTCGCCCCGAAGAACGCTTTCCAATGATGAGCACTTTTAAAGTTCTGCTATGTGGCGCGGTATTAT
CCCGTATTGACGCCGGGCAAGAGCAACTCGGTCGCCGCATACACTATTCTCAGAATGACTTGGTTGAGTA
TTCACCAGTCACAGAAAAGCATCTTACGGATGGCATGACAGTAAGAGAATTATGCAGTGCTGCCATAACC
ATGAGTGATAACACTGCGGCCAACTTACTTCTGACAACGATTGGAGGACCGAAGGAGCTAACCGCTTTTT
TGCACAACATGGGGGATCATGTAACTCGCCTTGATCGTTGGGAACCGGAGCTGAATGAAGCCATACCAAA
CGACGAGCGTGACACCACGATGCCTGTAGCAATGGCAACAACCTTGCGTAAACTATTAACTGGCGAACTA
CTTACTCTAGCTTCCCGGCAACAGTTGATAGACTGGATGGAGGCGGATAAAGTTGCAGGACCACTTCTGC
GCTCGGCCCTTCCGGCTGGCTGGTTTATTGCTGATAAATCTGGAGCCGGTGAGCGTGGGTCTCGCGGTAT
CATTGCAGCACTGGGGCCAGATGGTAAGCCCTCCCGTATCGTAGTTATCTACACGACGGGGAGTCAGGCA
ACTATGGATGAACGAAATAGACAGATCGCTGAGATAGGTGCCTCACTGATTAAGCATTGGTAACCGATTC
TAGGTGCATTGGCGCAGAAAAAAATGCCTGATGCGACGCTGCGCGTCTTATACTCCCACATATGCCAGAT
TCAGCAACGGATACGGCTTCCCCAACTTGCCCACTTCCATACGTGTCCTCCTTACCAGAAATTTATCCTT
AAGATCGTTTAAACTCGACTCTGGCTCTATCGAATCTCCGTCGTTTCGAGCTTACGCGAACAGCCGTGGC
GCTCATTTGCTCGTCGGGCATCGAATCTCGTCAGCTATCGTCAGCTTACCTTTTTGGCAGCGATCGCGGC
TCCCGACATCTTGGACCATTAGCTCCACAGGTATCTTCTTCCCTCTAGTGGTCATAACAGCAGCTTCAGC
TACCTCTCAATTCAAAAAACCCCTCAAGACCCGTTTAGAGGCCCCAAGGGGTTATGCTATCAATCGTTGC
GTTACACACACAAAAAACCAACACACATCCATCTTCGATGGATAGCGATTTTATTATCTAACTGCTGATC
GAGTGTAGCCAGATCTAGTAATCAATTACGGGGTCATTAGTTCATAGCCCATATATGGAGTTCCGCGTTA
CATAACTTACGGTAAATGGCCCGCCTGGCTGACCGCCCAACGACCCCCGCCCATTGACGTCAATAATGAC
GTATGTTCCCATAGTAACGCCAATAGGGACTTTCCATTGACGTCAATGGGTGGAGTATTTACGGTAAACT
GCCCACTTGGCAGTACATCAAGTGTATCATATGCCAAGTACGCCCCCTATTGACGTCAATGACGGTAAAT
GGCCCGCCTGGCATTATGCCCAGTACATGACCTTATGGGACTTTCCTACTTGGCAGTACATCTACGTATT
AGTCATCGCTATTACCATGCTGATGCGGTTTTGGCAGTACATCAATGGGCGTGGATAGCGGTTTGACTCA
CGGGGATTTCCAAGTCTCCACCCCATTGACGTCAATGGGAGTTTGTTTTGGCACCAAAATCAACGGGACT
TTCCAAAATGTCGTAACAACTCCGCCCCATTGACGCAAATGGGCGGTAGGCGTGTACGGTGGGAGGTCTA
TATAAGCAGAGCTGGTTTAGTGAACCGTCAGATCAGATCTTTGTCGATCCTACCATCCACTCGACACACC
CGCCAGCGGCCGC
Features (pLannotate 1.2.2; 20 found; start..end, strand, type, name):
      8..1915    +  CDS            R1A_SARS2 (fragment): Experimental evidence at protein level: Swiss-Prot protein existence level 1. [Non-structural protein 10]: Plays a pivotal role in viral transcription by stimulating both nsp14 3'-5' exoribonuclease and nsp16 2'-O-methyltransferase activities. Therefore plays an essential role in viral mRNAs cap methylation. From Severe acute respiratory syndrome coronavirus 2 (2019-nCoV) (SARS-CoV-2).
   1937..1954    +  CDS            6xHis: 6xHis affinity tag
   2023..2144    -  polyA_signal   SV40 poly(A) signal: SV40 polyadenylation signal
   2167..2236    -  CDS            large T antigen (fragment): large T antigen from SV40 (simian virus 40)
   2259..2305    +  terminator     T7 terminator: transcription terminator for bacteriophage T7 RNA polymerase
   2335..2471    +  terminator     rrnG terminator: transcription terminator from the E. coli ribosomal RNA rrnG operon (Albrechtsen et al., 1991)
   2516..2587    +  misc_feature   3' β-globin insulator: insulator downstream of the human β-globin locus (Farrell et al., 2002)
   2813..3401    -  rep_origin     ori: high-copy-number ColE1/pMB1/pBR322/pUC origin of replication
   3573..3637    -  CDS            bla(M) (fragment): β-lactamase lacking the signal sequence; bla(M); allows cytosolic expression of β-lactamase
   3901..5110    +  promoter       UbC promoter: human ubiquitin C promoter
   5120..6141    +  CDS            HygR (fragment): hygromycin B phosphotransferase confers resistance to hygromycin
   6169..6217    +  polyA_signal   poly(A) signal: synthetic polyadenylation signal
   6483..7343    +  CDS            AmpR: β-lactamase; bla; confers resistance to ampicillin, carbenicillin, and related antibiotics
   7356..7492    +  terminator     rrnG terminator: transcription terminator from the E. coli ribosomal RNA rrnG operon (Albrechtsen et al., 1991)
   7637..7708    +  misc_feature   5' β-globin insulator: insulator upstream of the human β-globin locus (Farrell et al., 2002)
   7713..7759    -  terminator     T7 terminator: transcription terminator for bacteriophage T7 RNA polymerase
   7777..7825    -  polyA_signal   poly(A) signal: synthetic polyadenylation signal
   7906..8209    +  enhancer       CMV enhancer: human cytomegalovirus immediate early enhancer
   8282..8299    -  promoter       CMV promoter (fragment): human cytomegalovirus (CMV) immediate early promoter
   8362..8413    +  promoter       CMVd2 promoter: truncated human cytomegalovirus (CMV) immediate early promoter that yields moderately reduced expression relative to the full-length promoter
