[The description below was written by a language model from this plasmid's Addgene catalogue record and pLannotate feature annotations shown in this document.]
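Description:
pGBW-m4133423 is a mammalian expression plasmid built on the pTwist_CMV_Hygro_6 backbone that carries the wild-type coding sequence for SARS-CoV-2 nsp2, one of the non-structural proteins released from the ORF1ab replicase polyprotein. It is maintained in E. coli as a high-copy plasmid through a ColE1/pUC-type origin and selected with ampicillin via a full-length β-lactamase gene. A short additional β-lactamase fragment is also annotated near the origin. For selection in mammalian cells, a separate cassette places a hygromycin B phosphotransferase gene under the human ubiquitin C promoter, followed by a synthetic polyadenylation signal.

The roughly 1.9 kb nsp2 insert is driven by CMV immediate-early elements, annotated as the CMV enhancer plus CMV promoter segments that sit just upstream of the insert across the origin of the circular map. The automated annotation matches the insert to the SARS-CoV-2 replicase polyprotein 1a. The nsp10 function text attached to that hit is a generic database note rather than a description of this insert, which the catalogue identifies as nsp2. The open reading frame continues into a backbone-encoded C-terminal tag described as a TEV-cleavable 6xHis. The His tag is annotated, while the TEV site is recorded only in the catalogue fields. Transcripts are terminated by an SV40 polyadenylation signal. The expression unit is flanked by β-globin insulator elements, bacterial rrnG and T7 terminators, and a synthetic poly(A) signal, which help isolate it from neighbouring transcription. The design suits transient or hygromycin-selected stable expression of nsp2 in mammalian cells, with the tag allowing affinity purification or detection and later removal.
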