Addgene plasmid #152710: pGBW-m4133423
Purpose: Mammalian expression plasmid for SARS-CoV-2 nsp2
Depositing lab: Ginkgo Bioworks & Benjie Chen. Depositing organization: Ginkgo Bioworks.
Backbone
  Vector backbone: pTwist_CMV_Hygro_6
  Backbone size w/o insert (bp): 6525
  Vector type: Mammalian Expression
  Selectable markers: Hygromycin
Growth in bacteria
  Bacterial resistance: Ampicillin, 100 μg/mL
  Growth temperature: 37°C
  Growth strain: DH5alpha
  Copy number: High Copy
Gene/Insert
  Gene/Insert name: SARS-CoV-2 nsp2
  Species: Severe acute respiratory syndrome coronavirus 2
  Insert size (bp): 1907
  Mutation: wt
  Entrez Gene: ORF1ab (a.k.a. GU280_gp01)
  Promoter: CMV
  Tag / fusion protein: Cleavable TEV;6xHis-003 (C terminal on backbone)
  Cloning method: Unknown
Resource information
  A portion of this plasmid was derived from a plasmid made by: GinkgoBioworks
Depositor comments: NCBI reference sequence: YP_009725298.1
How to cite: pGBW-m4133423 was a gift from Ginkgo Bioworks & Benjie Chen (Addgene plasmid # 152710 ; http://n2t.net/addgene:152710 ; RRID:Addgene_152710)
